Addgene plasmid #249003: pKlab1197-pcDNA-3.1-3xFLAG-V5-hPALB2 (T333A, L703L, H1184R)
Purpose: This plasmid expresses the hPALB2 protein seqence for pull down assays
Depositing lab: Georgios Karras. Depositing organization: University of Texas MD Anderson Cancer Center. Publication: HSP90 buffers deleterious genetic variations in BRCA1. Gracia B, Zhang XH, Montes P, Pham TC, Huang M, Chen J, Karras GI. Mol Cell. 2025 Nov 19:S1097-2765(25)00867-6. doi: 10.1016/j.molcel.2025.10.026. PubMed 41265458.
Backbone
  Vector backbone: pcDNA3.1
  Vector type: Mammalian Expression
  Selectable markers: Hygromycin
Growth in bacteria
  Bacterial resistance: Ampicillin, 100 μg/mL
  Growth temperature: 37°C
  Growth strain: DH5alpha
  Copy number: High Copy
Gene/Insert
  Gene/Insert name: hPALB2
  Species: H. sapiens (human)
  Entrez Gene: PALB2 (a.k.a. BROVCA5, FANCN, PNCA3)
  Promoter: CMV Promoter
  Tag / fusion protein: 3x-FLAG-V5 (N terminal on insert)
  Cloning method: Gateway Cloning
Terms and licenses: Academic/Nonprofit Terms; Industry Terms: Not Available to Industry
How to cite: pKlab1197-pcDNA-3.1-3xFLAG-V5-hPALB2 (T333A, L703L, H1184R) was a gift from Georgios Karras (Addgene plasmid # 249003 ; http://n2t.net/addgene:249003 ; RRID:Addgene_249003)
