[The description below was written by a language model from this plasmid's Addgene catalogue record and pLannotate feature annotations shown in this document.]
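Description:
pKlab1197-pcDNA-3.1-3xFLAG-V5-hPALB2 (T333A, L703L, H1184R) is a mammalian expression plasmid of about 9.3 kb built on a pcDNA3.1 backbone. It is maintained in E. coli as a high-copy plasmid through a ColE1/pUC-type origin and selected with ampicillin via the β-lactamase gene. An f1 origin is also present, along with short lac promoter/operator, lacI and bom remnants that are backbone leftovers with no evident role in the design. For selection in mammalian cells, an SV40 enhancer/early promoter drives a hygromycin phosphotransferase gene terminated by the SV40 polyadenylation signal. A small bleomycin-resistance fragment lies between the two and appears to be a vestige of an earlier marker.

The expression cassette uses the human cytomegalovirus immediate-early enhancer and promoter to transcribe a fusion open reading frame, with the bovine growth hormone polyadenylation signal downstream. The frame begins with a 3xFLAG epitope (including an enterokinase site) and a V5 tag. It then reads through an attB1 site into the full-length human PALB2 coding sequence, which is followed by attB2. The flanking attB sites reflect insertion of the gene by Gateway recombination into a tagged destination vector. PALB2 (also called FANCN) acts in homologous recombination repair by recruiting BRCA2 and RAD51 to DNA breaks. The construct name lists three sequence differences, T333A, L703L (synonymous) and H1184R, but the record does not say whether these are deliberate mutations or natural variants of the source clone.

According to the depositor, the plasmid is meant to express tagged PALB2 for pull-down assays, where the N-terminal FLAG and V5 epitopes allow affinity capture and detection of the protein and its binding partners.
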