Features (pLannotate 1.2.2; 22 found; start..end, strand, type, name):
    171..1031    -  CDS            AmpR: β-lactamase; bla; confers resistance to ampicillin, carbenicillin, and related antibiotics
   1032..1136    -  promoter       AmpR promoter: bla
   1195..1247    -  misc_feature   bom (fragment): basis of mobility region from pBR322
   1402..1781    +  enhancer       CMV enhancer: human cytomegalovirus immediate early enhancer
   1782..1985    +  promoter       CMV promoter: human cytomegalovirus (CMV) immediate early promoter
   2075..2140    +  CDS            3xFLAG: three tandem FLAG® epitope tags, followed by an enterokinase cleavage site
   2159..2199    +  CDS            V5 tag (fragment): epitope tag from simian virus 5
   2198..2222    +  protein_bind   attB1: mutant version of attB; recombination site for the Gateway® BP reaction BP Clonase™
   2228..5785    +  CDS            PALB2: PALB2_HUMAN - Also known as FANCN. Experimental evidence at protein level: Swiss-Prot protein existence level 1. Plays a critical role in homologous recombination repair (HRR) through its ability to recruit BRCA2 and RAD51 to DNA breaks (PubMed:16793542, PubMed:19423707, PubMed:19369211, PubMed:22941656, PubMed:24141787, PubMed:28319063). Strongly stimulates the DNA strand- invasion activity of RAD51, stabilizes the nucleoprotein filament against a disruptive BRC3-BRC4 polypeptide and helps RAD51 to overcome the suppressive effect of replication protein A (RPA) (PubMed:20871615). Functionally
   5793..5817    -  protein_bind   attB2: mutant version of attB; recombination site for the Gateway® BP reaction BP Clonase™
   5874..6098    +  polyA_signal   bGH poly(A) signal: bovine growth hormone polyadenylation signal
   6102..6123    +  promoter       SV40 promoter (fragment): SV40 enhancer and early promoter
   6144..6572    +  rep_origin     f1 ori (sequence partly withheld): f1 bacteriophage origin of replication; arrow indicates direction of (+) strand synthesis
   6586..6915    +  promoter       SV40 promoter: SV40 enhancer and early promoter
   6964..7989    +  CDS            HygR: aminoglycoside phosphotransferase from E. coli; aph(4)-Ia; confers resistance to hygromycin
   7999..8124    +  CDS            ble (fragment): BLE_KLEPN - Experimental evidence at protein level: Swiss-Prot protein existence level 1. Binding protein with a strong affinity to the bleomycin family of antibiotics. Binds to CL990; an antimitotic-antibiotic compound. From Klebsiella pneumoniae.
   8119..8240    +  polyA_signal   SV40 poly(A) signal: SV40 polyadenylation signal
   8313..8329    -  protein_bind   lac operator: The lac repressor binds to the lac operator to inhibit transcription in E. coli. This inhibition can be relieved by adding lactose or isopropyl-β-D-thiogalactopyranoside (IPTG). lac repressor encoded by lacI
   8337..8367    -  promoter       lac promoter: promoter for the E. coli lac operon
   8382..8403    -  protein_bind   CAP binding site: CAP binding activates transcription in the presence of cAMP. E. coli catabolite activator protein
   8416..8508    -  CDS            lacI (fragment): lac repressor; lacI; The lac repressor binds to the lac operator to inhibit transcription in E. coli. This inhibition can be relieved by adding lactose or isopropyl-β-D-thiogalactopyranoside (IPTG).
   8691..9279    -  rep_origin     ori: high-copy-number ColE1/pMB1/pBR322/pUC origin of replication
>Addgene plasmid #249003 | pKlab1197-pcDNA-3.1-3xFLAG-V5-hPALB2 (T333A, L703L, H1184R) | addgene full sequence | sequence record 494428 | Addgene NGS Result
GAAGATCCTTTGATCTTTTCTACGGGGTCTGACGCTCAGTGGAACGAAAACTCACGTTAAGGGATTTTGG
TCATGAGATTATCAAAAAGGATCTTCACCTAGATCCTTTTAAATTAAAAATGAAGTTTTAAATCAATCTA
AAGTATATATGAGTAAACTTGGTCTGACAGTTACCAATGCTTAATCAGTGAGGCACCTATCTCAGCGATC
TGTCTATTTCGTTCATCCATAGTTGCCTGACTCCCCGTCGTGTAGATAACTACGATACGGGAGGGCTTAC
CATCTGGCCCCAGTGCTGCAATGATACCGCGAGACCCACGCTCACCGGCTCCAGATTTATCAGCAATAAA
CCAGCCAGCCGGAAGGGCCGAGCGCAGAAGTGGTCCTGCAACTTTATCCGCCTCCATCCAGTCTATTAAT
TGTTGCCGGGAAGCTAGAGTAAGTAGTTCGCCAGTTAATAGTTTGCGCAACGTTGTTGCCATTGCTACAG
GCATCGTGGTGTCACGCTCGTCGTTTGGTATGGCTTCATTCAGCTCCGGTTCCCAACGATCAAGGCGAGT
TACATGATCCCCCATGTTGTGCAAAAAAGCGGTTAGCTCCTTCGGTCCTCCGATCGTTGTCAGAAGTAAG
TTGGCCGCAGTGTTATCACTCATGGTTATGGCAGCACTGCATAATTCTCTTACTGTCATGCCATCCGTAA
GATGCTTTTCTGTGACTGGTGAGTACTCAACCAAGTCATTCTGAGAATAGTGTATGCGGCGACCGAGTTG
CTCTTGCCCGGCGTCAATACGGGATAATACCGCGCCACATAGCAGAACTTTAAAAGTGCTCATCATTGGA
AAACGTTCTTCGGGGCGAAAACTCTCAAGGATCTTACCGCTGTTGAGATCCAGTTCGATGTAACCCACTC
GTGCACCCAACTGATCTTCAGCATCTTTTACTTTCACCAGCGTTTCTGGGTGAGCAAAAACAGGAAGGCA
AAATGCCGCAAAAAAGGGAATAAGGGCGACACGGAAATGTTGAATACTCATACTCTTCCTTTTTCAATAT
TATTGAAGCATTTATCAGGGTTATTGTCTCATGAGCGGATACATATTTGAATGTATTTAGAAAAATAAAC
AAATAGGGGTTCCGCGCACATTTCCCCGAAAAGTGCCACCTGACGTCGACGGATCGGGAGATCTCCCGAT
CCCCTATGGTGCACTCTCAGTACAATCTGCTCTGATGCCGCATAGTTAAGCCAGTATCTGCTCCCTGCTT
GTGTGTTGGAGGTCGCTGAGTAGTGCGCGAGCAAAATTTAAGCTACAACAAGGCAAGGCTTGACCGACAA
TTGCATGAAGAATCTGCTTAGGGTTAGGCGTTTTGCGCTGCTTCGCGATGTACGGGCCAGATATACGCGT
TGACATTGATTATTGACTAGTTATTAATAGTAATCAATTACGGGGTCATTAGTTCATAGCCCATATATGG
AGTTCCGCGTTACATAACTTACGGTAAATGGCCCGCCTGGCTGACCGCCCAACGACCCCCGCCCATTGAC
GTCAATAATGACGTATGTTCCCATAGTAACGCCAATAGGGACTTTCCATTGACGTCAATGGGTGGAGTAT
TTACGGTAAACTGCCCACTTGGCAGTACATCAAGTGTATCATATGCCAAGTACGCCCCCTATTGACGTCA
ATGACGGTAAATGGCCCGCCTGGCATTATGCCCAGTACATGACCTTATGGGACTTTCCTACTTGGCAGTA
CATCTACGTATTAGTCATCGCTATTACCATGGTGATGCGGTTTTGGCAGTACATCAATGGGCGTGGATAG
CGGTTTGACTCACGGGGATTTCCAAGTCTCCACCCCATTGACGTCAATGGGAGTTTGTTTTGGCACCAAA
ATCAACGGGACTTTCCAAAATGTCGTAACAACTCCGCCCCATTGACGCAAATGGGCGGTAGGCGTGTACG
GTGGGAGGTCTATATAAGCAGAGCTCGTTTAGTGAACCGTCAGATCGCCTGGAGACGCCATCCACGCTGT
TTTGACCTCCATAGAAGACACCGACTCTAGAGGATCCAGCCATGGACTACAAAGACCATGACGGTGATTA
TAAAGATCATGACATCGACTACAAGGATGACGATGACAAGGGCTCGGGCTCGACCTCGGGTAAGCCTATC
CCTAACCCTCTCCTCGGTCTCGATTCTACAAGTTTGTACAAAAAAGCAGGCTCCACCATGGACGAGCCTC
CCGGGAAGCCCCTCAGCTGTGAGGAGAAGGAAAAGTTAAAGGAGAAATTAGCATTCTTGAAAAGGGAATA
CAGCAAGACACTAGCCCGCCTTCAGCGTGCCCAAAGAGCTGAAAAGATTAAGCATTCTATTAAGAAAACA
GTAGAAGAACAAGATTGTTTGTCTCAGCAGGATCTCTCACCGCAGCTAAAACACTCAGAACCTAAAAATA
AAATATGTGTTTATGACAAGTTACACATCAAAACCCATCTTGATGAAGAAACTGGAGAAAAGACATCTAT
CACACTTGATGTTGGGCCTGAGTCCTTTAACCCTGGAGATGGCCCAGGAGGATTACCTATACAAAGAACA
GATGACACCCAAGAACATTTTCCCCACAGGGTCAGTGACCCTAGTGGTGAGCAAAAGCAGAAGCTGCCAA
GCAGAAGAAAGAAGCAGCAGAAGAGGACATTTATTTCACAGGAGAGAGACTGTGTCTTTGGCACTGATTC
ACTCAGATTGTCTGGGAAAAGACTAAAGGAACAGGAAGAAATCAGTAGCAAAAATCCTGCTAGATCACCA
GTAACTGAAATAAGAACTCACCTTTTAAGTCTTAAATCTGAACTTCCAGATTCTCCAGAACCAGTTACAG
AAATTAATGAAGACAGTGTATTAATTCCACCAACTGCCCAACCAGAAAAAGGTGTTGATACATTCCTAAG
AAGACCTAATTTCACCAGGGCGACTACAGTTCCTTTACAGACTCTATCAGATAGCGGTAGTAGTCAGCAC
CTTGAACACATTCCTCCTAAAGGTAGCAGTGAACTTACTACTCACGACCTAAAAAACATTAGATTTACTT
CACCTGTAAGTTTGGAGGCACAAGGCAAAAAAATGACTGTCTCTACAGATAACCTCCTTGTAAATAAAGC
TATAAGTAAAAGTGGCCAACTGCCCACAAGTTCTAATTTAGAGGCAAATATTTCATGTTCTCTAAATGAA
CTCGCCTACAATAACTTACCAGCAAATGAAAACCAAAACTTAAAAGAACAAAATCAAACAGAGAAATCTT
TAAAATCTCCCAGTGACACTCTTGATGGCAGGAATGAAAATCTTCAGGAAAGTGAGATTCTAAGTCAACC
TAAGAGTCTTAGCCTGGAAGCAACCTCTCCTCTTTCTGCAGAAAAACATTCTTGCACAGTGCCTGAAGGC
CTTCTGTTTCCTGCAGAATATTATGTTAGAACAACACGAAGCATGTCCAATTGCCAGAGGAAAGTAGCCG
TGGAGGCTGTCATTCAGAGTCATTTGGATGTCAAGAAAAAAGGGTTTAAAAATAAAAATAAGGATGCAAG
TAAAAATTTAAACCTTTCCAATGAGGAAACTGACCAAAGTGAAATTAGGATGTCTGGCACATGCACAGGA
CAACCAAGTTCAAGAACCTCTCAGAAACTTCTCTCATTAACTAAAGTCAGCTCTCCCGCTGGGCCCACTG
AAGATAATGACTTGTCTAGGAAGGCAGTTGCCCAAGCACCTGGTAGAAGATACACAGGAAAAAGAAAATC
AGCCTGCACCCCAGCATCAGATCATTGTGAACCACTTTTGCCAACTTCTAGCCTGTCGATTGTTAACAGG
TCCAAGGAAGAAGTCACCTCACACAAATATCAGCACGAAAAATTATTTATTCAAGTGAAAGGGAAGAAAA
GTCGTCATCAAAAAGAGGATTCCCTTTCTTGGAGTAATAGTGCTTATTTATCCTTGGATGATGATGCTTT
CACGGCTCCATTTCATAGGGATGGAATGCTGAGTTTAAAGCAACTACTGTCTTTTCTCAGTATCACAGAC
TTTCAGTTACCTGATGAAGACTTTGGACCTCTTAAGCTTGAAAAAGTGAAGTCCTGCTCAGAAAAACCAG
TGGAGCCCTTTGAGTCAAAAATGTTTGGAGAGAGACATCTTAAAGAGGGAAGCTGTATTTTTCCAGAGGA
ACTGAGTCCTAAACGCATGGATACAGAAATGGAGGACTTAGAAGAGGACCTTATTGTTCTACCAGGAAAA
TCACATCCCAAAAGGCCAAACTCGCAAAGCCAGCATACAAAGACGGGCCTTTCTTCATCCATACTACTTT
ATACTCCTTTAAATACGGTTGCGCCTGATGATAATGACAGGCCTACCACAGACATGTGTTCACCTGCTTT
CCCCATCTTAGGTACTACTCCAGCCTTTGGCCCTCAAGGCTCCTATGAAAAAGCATCTACAGAAGTTGCT
GGACGAACTTGCTGCACACCCCAACTTGCTCATTTGAAAGACTCAGTCTGTCTTGCCAGTGATACTAAAC
AATTCGACAGTTCAGGCAGCCCAGCAAAACCACATACCACCCTGCAAGTGTCAGGCAGGCAAGGACAACC
TACCTGTGACTGTGACTCTGTCCCGCCAGGAACACCTCCACCCATTGAGTCATTCACTTTTAAAGAAAAT
CAGCTCTGTAGAAACACATGCCAGGAGCTGCATAAACATTCCGTCGAACAGACTGAAACAGCAGAGCTTC
CTGCTTCTGATAGCATAAACCCAGGCAACCTACAATTGGTTTCAGAGTTAAAGAATCCTTCAGGTTCCTG
TTCCGTAGATGTGAGTGCCATGTTTTGGGAAAGAGCCGGTTGTAAAGAGCCATGTATCATAACTGCTTGC
GAAGATGTAGTTTCTCTTTGGAAAGCTCTGGATGCTTGGCAGTGGGAAAAACTTTATACCTGGCACTTCG
CAGAGGTTCCAGTATTACAGATAGTTCCAGTGCCTGATGTGTATAATCTCGTGTGTGTAGCTTTGGGAAA
TTTGGAAATCAGAGAGATCAGGGCATTGTTTTGTTCCTCTGATGATGAAAGTGAAAAGCAAGTACTACTG
AAGTCTGGAAATATAAAAGCTGTGCTTGGCCTGACAAAGAGGAGGCTAGTTAGTAGCAGTGGGACCCTTT
CTGATCAACAAGTAGAAGTCATGACGTTTGCAGAAGATGGAGGAGGCAAAGAAAACCAATTTTTGATGCC
CCCTGAGGAGACTATACTAACTTTTGCTGAGGTCCAAGGGATGCAAGAAGCTCTGCTTGGTACTACTATT
ATGAACAACATTGTTATTTGGAATTTAAAAACTGGTCAACTCCTGAAAAAGATGCACATTGATGATTCTT
ACCAAGCTTCAGTCTGTCACAAAGCCTATTCTGAAATGGGGCTTCTCTTTATTGTCCTGAGTCATCCCTG
TGCCAAAGAGAGTGAGTCGTTGCGAAGCCCTGTGTTTCAGCTCATTGTGATTAACCCTAAGACGACTCTC
AGCGTGGGTGTGATGCTGTACTGTCTTCCTCCAGGGCAGGCTGGCAGGTTCCTGGAAGGTGACGTGAAAG
ATCACTGTGCAGCAGCAATCTTGACTTCTGGAACAATTGCCATTTGGGACTTACTTCTCGGTCAGTGTAC
TGCCCTCCTCCCACCTGTCTCTGACCAACATTGGTCTTTTGTGAAATGGTCGGGTACAGACTCTCATTTG
CTGGCTGGACAAAAAGATGGAAATATATTTGTATACCGCTATTCAAAGCTTGACCCAGCTTTCTTGTACA
AAGTGGTTGCTCTATAGTAACTCGAGTCTAGAGGGCCCGTTTAAACCCGCTGATCAGCCTCGACTGTGCC
TTCTAGTTGCCAGCCATCTGTTGTTTGCCCCTCCCCCGTGCCTTCCTTGACCCTGGAAGGTGCCACTCCC
ACTGTCCTTTCCTAATAAAATGAGGAAATTGCATCGCATTGTCTGAGTAGGTGTCATTCTATTCTGGGGG
GTGGGGTGGGGCAGGACAGCAAGGGGGAGGATTGGGAAGACAATAGCAGGCATGCTGGGGATGCGGTGGG
CTCTATGGCTTCTGAGGCGGAAAGAACCAGCTGGGGCTCTAGGGGGTATCCCC
[124 nt withheld, positions 6144-6267]
C
[91 nt withheld, positions 6269-6359]
A
[49 nt withheld, positions 6361-6409]
CCTTTGACGTTGGAGTCCACGTTCTTT
[37 nt withheld, positions 6437-6473]
ACCCTATCTCGGTCTATTCTTTTGATTTATAAGGGATTTTGCCGATTTCGGCCTATTGGTTAAAAAATGA
GCTGATTTAACAAAAATTTAACGCGAATTAATTCTGTGGAATGTGTGTCAGTTAGGGTGTGGAAAGTCCC
CAGGCTCCCCAGCAGGCAGAAGTATGCAAAGCATGCATCTCAATTAGTCAGCAACCAGGTGTGGAAAGTC
CCCAGGCTCCCCAGCAGGCAGAAGTATGCAAAGCATGCATCTCAATTAGTCAGCAACCATAGTCCCGCCC
CTAACTCCGCCCATCCCGCCCCTAACTCCGCCCAGTTCCGCCCATTCTCCGCCCCATGGCTGACTAATTT
TTTTTATTTATGCAGAGGCCGAGGCCGCCTCTGCCTCTGAGCTATTCCAGAAGTAGTGAGGAGGCTTTTT
TGGAGGCCTAGGCTTTTGCAAAAAGCTCCCGGGAGCTTGTATATCCATTTTCGGATCTGATCAGCACGTG
ATGAAAAAGCCTGAACTCACCGCGACGTCTGTCGAGAAGTTTCTGATCGAAAAGTTCGACAGCGTCTCCG
ACCTGATGCAGCTCTCGGAGGGCGAAGAATCTCGTGCTTTCAGCTTCGATGTAGGAGGGCGTGGATATGT
CCTGCGGGTAAATAGCTGCGCCGATGGTTTCTACAAAGATCGTTATGTTTATCGGCACTTTGCATCGGCC
GCGCTCCCGATTCCGGAAGTGCTTGACATTGGGGAATTCAGCGAGAGCCTGACCTATTGCATCTCCCGCC
GTGCACAGGGTGTCACGTTGCAAGACCTGCCTGAAACCGAACTGCCCGCTGTTCTGCAGCCGGTCGCGGA
GGCCATGGATGCGATCGCTGCGGCCGATCTTAGCCAGACGAGCGGGTTCGGCCCATTCGGACCGCAAGGA
ATCGGTCAATACACTACATGGCGTGATTTCATATGCGCGATTGCTGATCCCCATGTGTATCACTGGCAAA
CTGTGATGGACGACACCGTCAGTGCGTCCGTCGCGCAGGCTCTCGATGAGCTGATGCTTTGGGCCGAGGA
CTGCCCCGAAGTCCGGCACCTCGTGCACGCGGATTTCGGCTCCAACAATGTCCTGACGGACAATGGCCGC
ATAACAGCGGTCATTGACTGGAGCGAGGCGATGTTCGGGGATTCCCAATACGAGGTCGCCAACATCTTCT
TCTGGAGGCCGTGGTTGGCTTGTATGGAGCAGCAGACGCGCTACTTCGAGCGGAGGCATCCGGAGCTTGC
AGGATCGCCGCGGCTCCGGGCGTATATGCTCCGCATTGGTCTTGACCAACTCTATCAGAGCTTGGTTGAC
GGCAATTTCGATGATGCAGCTTGGGCGCAGGGTCGATGCGACGCAATCGTCCGATCCGGAGCCGGGACTG
TCGGGCGTACACAAATCGCCCGCAGAAGCGCGGCCGTCTGGACCGATGGCTGTGTAGAAGTACTCGCCGA
TAGTGGAAACCGACGCCCCAGCACTCGTCCGAGGGCAAAGGAATAGCACGTGCTACGAGATTTCGATTCC
ACCGCCGCCTTCTATGAAAGGTTGGGCTTCGGAATCGTTTTCCGGGACGCCGGCTGGATGATCCTCCAGC
GCGGGGATCTCATGCTGGAGTTCTTCGCCCACCCCAACTTGTTTATTGCAGCTTATAATGGTTACAAATA
AAGCAATAGCATCACAAATTTCACAAATAAAGCATTTTTTTCACTGCATTCTAGTTGTGGTTTGTCCAAA
CTCATCAATGTATCTTATCATGTCTGTATACCGTCGACCTCTAGCTAGAGCTTGGCGTAATCATGGTCAT
AGCTGTTTCCTGTGTGAAATTGTTATCCGCTCACAATTCCACACAACATACGAGCCGGAAGCATAAAGTG
TAAAGCCTGGGGTGCCTAATGAGTGAGCTAACTCACATTAATTGCGTTGCGCTCACTGCCCGCTTTCCAG
TCGGGAAACCTGTCGTGCCAGCTGCATTAATGAATCGGCCAACGCGCGGGGAGAGGCGGTTTGCGTATTG
GGCGCTCTTCCGCTTCCTCGCTCACTGACTCGCTGCGCTCGGTCGTTCGGCTGCGGCGAGCGGTATCAGC
TCACTCAAAGGCGGTAATACGGTTATCCACAGAATCAGGGGATAACGCAGGAAAGAACATGTGAGCAAAA
GGCCAGCAAAAGGCCAGGAACCGTAAAAAGGCCGCGTTGCTGGCGTTTTTCCATAGGCTCCGCCCCCCTG
ACGAGCATCACAAAAATCGACGCTCAAGTCAGAGGTGGCGAAACCCGACAGGACTATAAAGATACCAGGC
GTTTCCCCCTGGAAGCTCCCTCGTGCGCTCTCCTGTTCCGACCCTGCCGCTTACCGGATACCTGTCCGCC
TTTCTCCCTTCGGGAAGCGTGGCGCTTTCTCATAGCTCACGCTGTAGGTATCTCAGTTCGGTGTAGGTCG
TTCGCTCCAAGCTGGGCTGTGTGCACGAACCCCCCGTTCAGCCCGACCGCTGCGCCTTATCCGGTAACTA
TCGTCTTGAGTCCAACCCGGTAAGACACGACTTATCGCCACTGGCAGCAGCCACTGGTAACAGGATTAGC
AGAGCGAGGTATGTAGGCGGTGCTACAGAGTTCTTGAAGTGGTGGCCTAACTACGGCTACACTAGAAGAA
CAGTATTTGGTATCTGCGCTCTGCTGAAGCCAGTTACCTTCGGAAAAAGAGTTGGTAGCTCTTGATCCGG
CAAACAAACCACCGCTGGTAGCGGTGGTTTTTTTGTTTGCAAGCAGCAGATTACGCGCAGAAAAAAAGGA
TCTCAA
